>Addgene plasmid #219012 | SFFV-BHLHE40-Brd 30 | addgene full sequence | sequence record 448866 | Addgene NGS Result
ATTTATGCAGAGGCCGAGGCCGCCTCGGCCTCTGAGCTATTCCAGAAGTAGTGAGGAGGCTTTTTTGGAG
GCCTAGGGACGTACCCAATTCGCCCTATAGTGAGTCGTATTACGCGCGCTCACTGGCCGTCGTTTTACAA
CGTCGTGACTGGGAAAACCCTGGCGTTACCCAACTTAATCGCCTTGCAGCACATCCCCCTTTCGCCAGCT
GGCGTAATAGCGAAGAGGCCCGCACCGATCGCCCTTCCCAACAGTTGCGCAGCCTGAATGGCGAATGGG
[124 nt withheld, positions 280-403]
C
[91 nt withheld, positions 405-495]
A
[49 nt withheld, positions 497-545]
CCTTTGACGTTGGAGTCCACGTTCTTT
[37 nt withheld, positions 573-609]
ACCCTATCTCGGTCTATTCTTTTGATTTATAAGGGATTTTGCCGATTTCGGCCTATTGGTTAAAAAATGA
GCTGATTTAACAAAAATTTAACGCGAATTTTAACAAAATATTAACGCTTACAATTTAGGTGGCACTTTTC
GGGGAAATGTGCGCGGAACCCCTATTTGTTTATTTTTCTAAATACATTCAAATATGTATCCGCTCATGAG
ACAATAACCCTGATAAATGCTTCAATAATATTGAAAAAGGAAGAGTATGAGTATTCAACATTTCCGTGTC
GCCCTTATTCCCTTTTTTGCGGCATTTTGCCTTCCTGTTTTTGCTCACCCAGAAACGCTGGTGAAAGTAA
AAGATGCTGAAGATCAGTTGGGTGCACGAGTGGGTTACATCGAACTGGATCTCAACAGCGGTAAGATCCT
TGAGAGTTTTCGCCCCGAAGAACGTTTTCCAATGATGAGCACTTTTAAAGTTCTGCTATGTGGCGCGGTA
TTATCCCGTATTGACGCCGGGCAAGAGCAACTCGGTCGCCGCATACACTATTCTCAGAATGACTTGGTTG
AGTACTCACCAGTCACAGAAAAGCATCTTACGGATGGCATGACAGTAAGAGAATTATGCAGTGCTGCCAT
AACCATGAGTGATAACACTGCGGCCAACTTACTTCTGACAACGATCGGAGGACCGAAGGAGCTAACCGCT
TTTTTGCACAACATGGGGGATCATGTAACTCGCCTTGATCGTTGGGAACCGGAGCTGAATGAAGCCATAC
CAAACGACGAGCGTGACACCACGATGCCTGTAGCAATGGCAACAACGTTGCGCAAACTATTAACTGGCGA
ACTACTTACTCTAGCTTCCCGGCAACAATTAATAGACTGGATGGAGGCGGATAAAGTTGCAGGACCACTT
CTGCGCTCGGCCCTTCCGGCTGGCTGGTTTATTGCTGATAAATCTGGAGCCGGTGAGCGTGGGTCTCGCG
GTATCATTGCAGCACTGGGGCCAGATGGTAAGCCCTCCCGTATCGTAGTTATCTACACGACGGGGAGTCA
GGCAACTATGGATGAACGAAATAGACAGATCGCTGAGATAGGTGCCTCACTGATTAAGCATTGGTAACTG
TCAGACCAAGTTTACTCATATATACTTTAGATTGATTTAAAACTTCATTTTTAATTTAAAAGGATCTAGG
TGAAGATCCTTTTTGATAATCTCATGACCAAAATCCCTTAACGTGAGTTTTCGTTCCACTGAGCGTCAGA
CCCCGTAGAAAAGATCAAAGGATCTTCTTGAGATCCTTTTTTTCTGCGCGTAATCTGCTGCTTGCAAACA
AAAAAACCACCGCTACCAGCGGTGGTTTGTTTGCCGGATCAAGAGCTACCAACTCTTTTTCCGAAGGTAA
CTGGCTTCAGCAGAGCGCAGATACCAAATACTGTTCTTCTAGTGTAGCCGTAGTTAGGCCACCACTTCAA
GAACTCTGTAGCACCGCCTACATACCTCGCTCTGCTAATCCTGTTACCAGTGGCTGCTGCCAGTGGCGAT
AAGTCGTGTCTTACCGGGTTGGACTCAAGACGATAGTTACCGGATAAGGCGCAGCGGTCGGGCTGAACGG
GGGGTTCGTGCACACAGCCCAGCTTGGAGCGAACGACCTACACCGAACTGAGATACCTACAGCGTGAGCT
ATGAGAAAGCGCCACGCTTCCCGAAGGGAGAAAGGCGGACAGGTATCCGGTAAGCGGCAGGGTCGGAACA
GGAGAGCGCACGAGGGAGCTTCCAGGGGGAAACGCCTGGTATCTTTATAGTCCTGTCGGGTTTCGCCACC
TCTGACTTGAGCGTCGATTTTTGTGATGCTCGTCAGGGGGGCGGAGCCTATGGAAAAACGCCAGCAACGC
GGCCTTTTTACGGTTCCTGGCCTTTTGCTGGCCTTTTGCTCACATGTTCTTTCCTGCGTTATCCCCTGAT
TCTGTGGATAACCGTATTACCGCCTTTGAGTGAGCTGATACCGCTCGCCGCAGCCGAACGACCGAGCGCA
GCGAGTCAGTGAGCGAGGAAGCGGAAGAGCGCCCAATACGCAAACCGCCTCTCCCCGCGCGTTGGCCGAT
TCATTAATGCAGCTGGCACGACAGGTTTCCCGACTGGAAAGCGGGCAGTGAGCGCAACGCAATTAATGTG
AGTTAGCTCACTCATTAGGCACCCCAGGCTTTACACTTTATGCTTCCGGCTCGTATGTTGTGTGGAATTG
TGAGCGGATAACAATTTCACACAGGAAACAGCTATGACCATGATTACGCCAAGCGCGCAATTAACCCTCA
CTAAAGGGAACAAAAGCTGGAGCTGCAAGCTTAATGTAGTCTTATGCAATACTCTTGTAGTCTTGCAACA
TGGTAACGATGAGTTAGCAACATGCCTTACAAGGAGAGAAAAAGCACCGTGCATGCCGATTGGTGGAAGT
AAGGTGGTACGATCGTGCCTTATTAGGAAGGCAACAGACGGGTCTGACATGGATTGGACGAACCACTGAA
TTGCCGCATTGCAGAGATATTGTATTTAAGTGCCTAGCTCGATACATAAACGGGTCTCTCTGGTTAGACC
AGATCTGAGCCTGGGAGCTCTCTGGCTAACTAGGGAACCCACTGCTTAAGCCTCAATAAAGCTTGCCTTG
AGTGCTTCAAGTAGTGTGTGCCCGTCTGTTGTGTGACTCTGGTAACTAGAGATCCCTCAGACCCTTTTAG
TCAGTGTGGAAAATCTCTAGCAGTGGCGCCCGAACAGGGACTTGAAAGCGAAAGGGAAACCAGAGGAGCT
CTCTCGACGCAGGACTCGGCTTGCTGAAGCGCGCACGGCAAGAGGCGAGGGGCGGCGACTGGTGAGTACG
CCAAAAATTTTGACTAGCGGAGGCTAGAAGGAGAGAGATGGGTGCGAGAGCGTCAGTATTAAGCGGGGGA
GAATTAGATCGCGATGGGAAAAAATTCGGTTAAGGCCAGGGGGAAAGAAAAAATATAAATTAAAACATAT
AGTATGGGCAAGCAGGGAGCTAGAACGATTCGCAGTTAATCCTGGCCTGTTAGAAACATCAGAAGGCTGT
AGACAAATACTGGGACAGCTACAACCATCCCTTCAGACAGGATCAGAAGAACTTAGATCATTATATAATA
CAGTAGCAACCCTCTATTGTGTGCATCAAAGGATAGAGATAAAAGACACCAAGGAAGCTTTAGACAAGAT
AGAGGAAGAGCAAAACAAAAGTAAGACCACCGCACAGCAAGCGGCCGCTGATCTTCAGACCTGGAGGAGG
AGATATGAGGGACAATTGGAGAAGTGAATTATATAAATATAAAGTAGTAAAAATTGAACCATTAGGAGTA
GCACCCACCAAGGCAAAGAGAAGAGTGGTGCAGAGAGAAAAAAGAGCAGTGGGAATAGGAGCTTTGTTCC
TTGGGTTCTTGGGAGCAGCAGGAAGCACTATGGGCGCAGCGTCAATGACGCTGACGGTACAGGCCAGACA
ATTATTGTCTGGTATAGTGCAGCAGCAGAACAATTTGCTGAGGGCTATTGAGGCGCAACAGCATCTGTTG
CAACTCACAGTCTGGGGCATCAAGCAGCTCCAGGCAAGAATCCTGGCTGTGGAAAGATACCTAAAGGATC
AACAGCTCCTGGGGATTTGGGGTTGCTCTGGAAAACTCATTTGCACCACTGCTGTGCCTTGGAATGCTAG
TTGGAGTAATAAATCTCTGGAACAGATTTGGAATCACACGACCTGGATGGAGTGGGACAGAGAAATTAAC
AATTACACAAGCTTAATACACTCCTTAATTGAAGAATCGCAAAACCAGCAAGAAAAGAATGAACAAGAAT
TATTGGAATTAGATAAATGGGCAAGTTTGTGGAATTGGTTTAACATAACAAATTGGCTGTGGTATATAAA
ATTATTCATAATGATAGTAGGAGGCTTGGTAGGTTTAAGAATAGTTTTTGCTGTACTTTCTATAGTGAAT
AGAGTTAGGCAGGGATATTCACCATTATCGTTTCAGACCCACCTCCCAACCCCGAGGGGACCCGACAGGC
CCGAAGGAATAGAAGAAGAAGGTGGAGAGAGAGACAGAGACAGATCCATTCGATTAGTGAACGGATCTCG
ACGGTATCGGTTAACTTTTAAAAGAAAAGGGGGGATTGGGGGGTACAGTGCAGGGGAAAGAATAGTAGAC
ATAATAGCAACAGACATACAAACTAAAGAATTACAAAAACAAATTACAAAAATTCAAAATTTTATCGATC
ACGAGACTAGCCTCGAGCTGGCTGCAGTAACGCCATTTTGCAAGGCATGGAAAAATACCAAACCAAGAAT
AGAGAAGTTCAGATCAAGGGCGGGTACATGAAAATAGCTAACGTTGGGCCAAACAGGATATCTGCGGTGA
GCAGTTTCGGCCCCGGCCCGGGGCCAAGAACAGATGGTCACCGCAGTTTCGGCCCCGGCCCGAGGCCAAG
AACAGATGGTCCCCAGATATGGCCCAACCCTCAGCAGTTTCTTAAGACCCATCAGATGTTTCCAGGCTCC
CCCAAGGACCTGAAATGACCCTGCGCCTTATTTGAATTAACCAATCAGCCTGCTTCTCGCTTCTGTTCGC
GCGCTTCTGCTTCCCGAGCTCTATAAAAGAGCTCACAACCCCTCACTCGGCGCGCCAGTCCTCCGACAGA
CTGAGTCGGCCGGTCGAATCAAGCTTATCGATACCGTCGACGGATCCGCTAGCCCGCGGTTCGAAATGGA
GCGGATCCCCAGCGCGCAACCACCCCCCGCCTGCCTGCCCAAAGCACCGGGACTGGAGCACGGAGACCTA
CCAGGGATGTACCCTGCCCACATGTACCAAGTGTACAAGTCAAGACGGGGAATAAAGCGGAGCGAGGACA
GCAAGGAGACCTACAAATTGCCGCACCGGCTCATCGAGAAAAAGAGACGTGACCGGATTAACGAGTGCAT
CGCCCAGCTGAAGGATCTCCTACCCGAACATCTCAAACTTACAACTTTGGGTCACTTGGAAAAAGCAGTG
GTTCTTGAACTTACCTTGAAGCATGTGAAAGCACTAACAAACCTAATTGATCAGCAGCAGCAGAAAATCA
TTGCCCTGCAGAGTGGTTTACAAGCTGGTGAGCTGTCAGGGAGAAATGTCGAAACAGGTCAAGAGATGTT
CTGCTCAGGTTTCCAGACATGTGCCCGGGAGGTGCTTCAGTATCTGGCCAAGCACGAGAACACTCGGGAC
CTGAAGTCTTCGCAGCTTGTCACCCACCTCCACCGGGTGGTCTCGGAGCTGCTGCAGGGTGGTACCTCCA
GGAAGCCATCAGACCCAGCTCCCAAAGTGATGGACTTCAAGGAAAAACCCAGCTCTCCGGCCAAAGGTTC
GGAAGGTCCTGGGAAAAACTGCGTGCCAGTCATCCAGCGGACTTTCGCTCACTCGAGTGGGGAGCAGAGC
GGCAGCGACACGGACACAGACAGTGGCTATGGAGGAGAATCGGAGAAGGGCGACTTGCGCAGTGAGCAGC
CGTGCTTCAAAAGTGACCACGGACGCAGGTTCACGATGGGAGAAAGGATCGGCGCAATTAAGCAAGAGTC
CGAAGAACCCCCCACAAAAAAGAACCGGATGCAGCTTTCGGATGATGAAGGCCATTTCACTAGCAGTGAC
CTGATCAGCTCCCCGTTCCTGGGCCCACACCCACACCAGCCTCCTTTCTGCCTGCCCTTCTACCTGATCC
CACCTTCAGCGACTGCCTACCTGCCCATGCTGGAGAAGTGCTGGTATCCCACCTCAGTGCCAGTGCTATA
CCCAGGCCTCAACGCCTCTGCCGCAGCCCTCTCTAGCTTCATGAACCCAGACAAGATCTCGGCTCCCTTG
CTCATGCCCCAGAGACTCCCTTCTCCCTTGCCAGCTCATCCGTCCGTCGACTCTTCTGTCTTGCTCCAAG
CTCTGAAGCCAATCCCCCCTTTAAACTTAGAAACCAAAGACTAAACCGGTCGGATCCCCCGGGCTGCAGG
AATTCGAGCATCTTACCGCCATTTATTCCCATATTTGTTCTGTTTTTCTTGATTTGGGTATACATTTAAA
TGTTAATAAAACAAAATGGTGGGGCAATCATTTACATTTTTAGGGATATGTAATTACTAGTTCAGGTGTA
TTGCCACAAGACAAACATGTTAAGAAACTTTCCCGTTATTTACGCTCTGTTCCTGTTAATCAACCTCTGG
ATTACAAAATTTGTGAAAGATTGACTGATATTCTTAACTATGTTGCTCCTTTTACGCTGTGTGGATATGC
TGCTTTAATGCCTCTGTATCATGCTATTGCTTCCCGTACGGCTTTCGTTTTCTCCTCCTTGTATAAATCC
TGGTTGCTGTCTCTTTATGAGGAGTTGTGGCCCGTTGTCCGTCAACGTGGCGTGGTGTGCTCTGTGTTTG
CTGACGCAACCCCCACTGGCTGGGGCATTGCCACCACCTGTCAACTCCTTTCTGGGACTTTCGCTTTCCC
CCTCCCGATCGCCACGGCAGAACTCATCGCCGCCTGCCTTGCCCGCTGCTGGACAGGGGCTAGGTTGCTG
GGCACTGATAATTCCGTGGTGTTGTCGGGGAAGCTGACGTCCTTTGCAATTCGATATCAAGCTGTACCTT
CTAGATGTACACCTCCTACAGCGCTTCTAGACCAATGACTTACAAGGCAGCTGTAGATCTTAGCCACTTT
TTAAAAGAAAAGGGGGGACTGGAAGGGCTAATTCACTCCCAACGAAGACAAGATCTGCTTTTTGCTTGTA
CTGGGTCTCTCTGGTTAGACCAGATCTGAGCCTGGGAGCTCTCTGGCTAACTAGGGAACCCACTGCTTAA
GCCTCAATAAAGCTTGCCTTGAGTGCTTCAAGTAGTGTGTGCCCGTCTGTTGTGTGACTCTGGTAACTAG
AGATCCCTCAGACCCTTTTAGTCAGTGTGGAAAATCTCTAGCAGTAGTAGTTCATGTCATCTTATTATTC
AGTATTTATAACTTGCAAAGAAATGAATATCAGAGAGTGAGAGGAACTTGTTTATTGCAGCTTATAATGG
TTACAAATAAAGCAATAGCATCACAAATTTCACAAATAAAGCATTTTTTTCACTGCATTCTAGTTGTGGT
TTGTCCAAACTCATCAATGTATCTTATCATGTCTGGCTCTAGCTATCCCGCCCCTAACTCCGCCCATCCC
GCCCCTAACTCCGCCCAGTTCCGCCCATTCTCCGCCCCATGGCTGACTAATTTTTTTT
Features (pLannotate 1.2.2; 29 found; start..end, strand, type, name):
     94..112     -  promoter       T7 promoter: promoter for bacteriophage T7 RNA polymerase
    120..275     +  CDS            lacZα (fragment): LacZα fragment of β-galactosidase; lacZ fragment
    280..708     +  rep_origin     f1 ori (sequence partly withheld): f1 bacteriophage origin of replication; arrow indicates direction of (+) strand synthesis
    761..865     +  promoter       AmpR promoter: bla
    866..1726    +  CDS            AmpR: β-lactamase; bla; confers resistance to ampicillin, carbenicillin, and related antibiotics
   1897..2485    +  rep_origin     ori: high-copy-number ColE1/pMB1/pBR322/pUC origin of replication
   2668..2760    +  CDS            lacI (fragment): lac repressor; lacI; The lac repressor binds to the lac operator to inhibit transcription in E. coli. This inhibition can be relieved by adding lactose or isopropyl-β-D-thiogalactopyranoside (IPTG).
   2773..2794    +  protein_bind   CAP binding site: CAP binding activates transcription in the presence of cAMP. E. coli catabolite activator protein
   2809..2839    +  promoter       lac promoter: promoter for the E. coli lac operon
   2847..2863    +  protein_bind   lac operator: The lac repressor binds to the lac operator to inhibit transcription in E. coli. This inhibition can be relieved by adding lactose or isopropyl-β-D-thiogalactopyranoside (IPTG). lac repressor encoded by lacI
   2908..2926    +  promoter       T3 promoter: promoter for bacteriophage T3 RNA polymerase
   2954..3180    +  promoter       RSV promoter: Rous sarcoma virus enhancer/promoter
   3181..3361    +  LTR            5' LTR (truncated): truncated 5' long terminal repeat (LTR) from HIV-1
   3408..3533    +  misc_feature   HIV-1 Ψ: packaging signal of human immunodeficiency virus type 1
   3517..3880    +  CDS            HIV-1 gag (fragment): gag protein from human immunodeficiency virus 1; gag
   4026..4259    +  misc_feature   RRE: The Rev response element (RRE) of HIV-1 allows for Rev-dependent mRNA export from the nucleus to the cytoplasm.
   4636..4736    +  CDS            Rev (fragment): human immunodeficiency virus 1 (HIV-1) Rev protein; rev; enhances nuclear export of unspliced and incompletely spliced viral mRNAs
   4755..4872    +  misc_feature   cPPT/CTS: central polypurine tract and central termination sequence of HIV-1
   4906..5307    +  promoter       SFFV promoter: spleen focus-forming virus long terminal repeat (LTR) promoter
   5317..5340    +  misc_feature   MCS (fragment): pBluescript multiple cloning site
   5365..6600    +  CDS            BHLHE40: BHE40_HUMAN - Also known as BHLHB2, DEC1 From Homo sapiens (Human).
   6611..6636    +  misc_feature   MCS (fragment): pBluescript multiple cloning site
   6636..6695    +  CDS            S (fragment): HBSAG_WHV6 - Experimental evidence at transcript level: Swiss-Prot protein existence level 2. The middle envelope protein plays an important role in the budding of the virion. It is involved in the induction of budding in a nucleocapsid independent way. In this process the majority of envelope proteins bud to form subviral lipoprotein particles of 22 nm of diameter that do not contain a nucleocapsid (By similarity). From Woodchuck hepatitis B virus (isolate w64/pWS23) (WHV).
   6827..7230    +  misc_feature   WPRE: woodchuck hepatitis virus posttranscriptional regulatory element
   7288..7347    +  CDS            nef (fragment): NEF_HV1Z2 - Experimental evidence at protein level: Swiss-Prot protein existence level 1. Extracellular Nef protein targets CD4(+) T-lymphocytes for apoptosis by interacting with CXCR4 surface receptors. From Human immunodeficiency virus type 1 group M subtype D (isolate Z2/CDC-Z34) (HIV-1).
   7349..7582    +  LTR            3' LTR (ΔU3): self-inactivating 3' long terminal repeat (LTR) from HIV-1
   7654..7775    +  polyA_signal   SV40 poly(A) signal: SV40 polyadenylation signal
   7794..7815    +  rep_origin     SV40 ori (fragment): SV40 origin of replication
   7815..73      +  rep_origin     SV40 ori (across the origin): SV40 origin of replication
