[The description below was written by a language model from this plasmid's Addgene catalogue record and pLannotate feature annotations shown in this document.]
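Description:
SFFV-BHLHE40-Brd 30 is a lentiviral transfer plasmid built on the SFFV-MCS backbone that expresses the human basic helix-loop-helix transcription factor BHLHE40 (also known as DEC1, SHARP2 or STRA13) together with a construct-specific DNA barcode. It is maintained in E. coli through a high-copy ColE1/pUC-type origin and selected with ampicillin via the β-lactamase gene. The bacterial portion also carries pBluescript-derived remnants such as an f1 origin, lacZα and lac regulatory fragments, and T7 and T3 promoters.

The viral portion has a third-generation, self-inactivating layout. An RSV promoter drives a truncated HIV-1 5' LTR, so genomic RNA is transcribed independently of Tat. This is followed by the Ψ packaging signal with a gag fragment, the Rev response element for nuclear export of unspliced RNA, and the cPPT/CTS. Internally, the spleen focus-forming virus LTR promoter, which is typically chosen for strong expression in haematopoietic cells, drives the roughly 1.2 kb BHLHE40 coding sequence cloned between flanking multiple cloning site remnants. No epitope tag, fluorescent reporter or mammalian selection marker is annotated. A WPRE downstream of the coding sequence enhances transcript stability and expression. According to the depositor, the barcode sits after the WPRE in an XbaI site, although it does not appear as its own entry in the feature table. The cassette ends in a ΔU3 3' LTR, followed by an SV40 polyadenylation signal and SV40 origin sequence outside the provirus.

The plasmid belongs to a barcoded transcription factor collection made for combinatorial screening in immune cell reprogramming. In that setting, the barcode is presumably used to identify which factors were delivered to a given cell.
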