Addgene plasmid #219012: SFFV-BHLHE40-Brd 30
Purpose: Transcription factor BHLHE40 with a specific barcode assigned.
Depositing lab: Filipe Pereira. Depositing organization: Center for Neuroscience and Cell Biology, University of Coimbra. Publication: A combinatorial transcription factor screening platform for immune cell reprogramming. Kurochkin I, Altman AR, Caiado I, Pertiga-Cabral D, Halitzki E, Minaeva M, Zimmermannova O, Henriques-Oliveira L, Klein D, Nair M, Oliveira D, Cajal LR, Knittel R, Feick C, Ringner M, Martin M, Cirovic B, Pires CF, Rosa FF, Sitnicka E, Theis FJ, Pereira CF. Cell Syst. 2026 Jan 21;17(1):101457. doi: 10.1016/j.cels.2025.101457. Epub 2026 Jan 14. PubMed 41539305.
Backbone
  Vector backbone: SFFV-MCS
  Backbone size w/o insert (bp): 6638
  Vector type: Lentiviral
Growth in bacteria
  Bacterial resistance: Ampicillin, 100 μg/mL
  Growth temperature: 37°C
  Growth strain: NEB Stable
  Copy number: High Copy
Gene/Insert
  Gene/Insert name: BHLHE40
  Species: H. sapiens (human)
  Insert size (bp): 1239
  Entrez Gene: BHLHE40 (a.k.a. BHLHB2, Clast5, DEC1, HLHB2, SHARP-2, SHARP2, STRA13, Stra14)
  Promoter: The spleen focus-forming virus (SFFV) promoter
  Cloning method: Restriction Enzyme; 5′ cloning site Bsp119I (not destroyed); 3′ cloning site BstHI (not destroyed)
Terms and licenses: Academic/Nonprofit Terms; Industry Terms: Not Available to Industry
Depositor comments: Barcode sequence cloned into XbaI restriction site. Design of plasmid is as follows: SFFV-[TF sequence]-WPRE-[Barcode sequence].
How to cite: SFFV-BHLHE40-Brd 30 was a gift from Filipe Pereira (Addgene plasmid # 219012 ; http://n2t.net/addgene:219012 ; RRID:Addgene_219012)
