>Addgene plasmid #219012 | SFFV-BHLHE40-Brd 30 | depositor partial sequence | sequence record 427516 | TF ORF
ATGGAGCGGATCCCCAGCGCGCAACCACCCCCCGCCTGCCTGCCCAAAGCACCGGGACTGGAGCACGGAG
ACCTACCAGGGATGTACCCTGCCCACATGTACCAAGTGTACAAGTCAAGACGGGGAATAAAGCGGAGCGA
GGACAGCAAGGAGACCTACAAATTGCCGCACCGGCTCATCGAGAAAAAGAGACGTGACCGGATTAACGAG
TGCATCGCCCAGCTGAAGGATCTCCTACCCGAACATCTCAAACTTACAACTTTGGGTCACTTGGAAAAAG
CAGTGGTTCTTGAACTTACCTTGAAGCATGTGAAAGCACTAACAAACCTAATTGATCAGCAGCAGCAGAA
AATCATTGCCCTGCAGAGTGGTTTACAAGCTGGTGAGCTGTCAGGGAGAAATGTCGAAACAGGTCAAGAG
ATGTTCTGCTCAGGTTTCCAGACATGTGCCCGGGAGGTGCTTCAGTATCTGGCCAAGCACGAGAACACTC
GGGACCTGAAGTCTTCGCAGCTTGTCACCCACCTCCACCGGGTGGTCTCGGAGCTGCTGCAGGGTGGTAC
CTCCAGGAAGCCATCAGACCCAGCTCCCAAAGTGATGGACTTCAAGGAAAAACCCAGCTCTCCGGCCAAA
GGTTCGGAAGGTCCTGGGAAAAACTGCGTGCCAGTCATCCAGCGGACTTTCGCTCACTCGAGTGGGGAGC
AGAGCGGCAGCGACACGGACACAGACAGTGGCTATGGAGGAGAATCGGAGAAGGGCGACTTGCGCAGTGA
GCAGCCGTGCTTCAAAAGTGACCACGGACGCAGGTTCACGATGGGAGAAAGGATCGGCGCAATTAAGCAA
GAGTCCGAAGAACCCCCCACAAAAAAGAACCGGATGCAGCTTTCGGATGATGAAGGCCATTTCACTAGCA
GTGACCTGATCAGCTCCCCGTTCCTGGGCCCACACCCACACCAGCCTCCTTTCTGCCTGCCCTTCTACCT
GATCCCACCTTCAGCGACTGCCTACCTGCCCATGCTGGAGAAGTGCTGGTATCCCACCTCAGTGCCAGTG
CTATACCCAGGCCTCAACGCCTCTGCCGCAGCCCTCTCTAGCTTCATGAACCCAGACAAGATCTCGGCTC
CCTTGCTCATGCCCCAGAGACTCCCTTCTCCCTTGCCAGCTCATCCGTCCGTCGACTCTTCTGTCTTGCT
CCAAGCTCTGAAGCCAATCCCCCCTTTAAACTTAGAAACCAAAGACTAA
