>Addgene plasmid #219012 | SFFV-BHLHE40-Brd 30 | depositor partial sequence | sequence record 427517 | Barcode sequence
TGTACACCTCCTACAGCGCT
